>Addgene plasmid #207384 | PET-HypaSpCas9-NLS-6xHis | addgene full sequence | sequence record 410180 | Addgene NGS Result
TAATACGACTCACTATAGGGGAATTGTGAGCGGATAACAATTCCCCTCTAGAAATAATTTTGTTTAACTT
TAAGAAGGAGATATACCATGGACAAGAAGTACAGCATCGGCCTGGACATCGGCACCAACTCTGTGGGCTG
GGCCGTGATCACCGACGAGTACAAGGTGCCCAGCAAGAAATTCAAGGTGCTGGGCAACACCGACCGGCAC
AGCATCAAGAAGAACCTGATCGGAGCCCTGCTGTTCGACAGCGGCGAAACAGCCGAGGCCACCCGGCTGA
AGAGAACCGCCAGAAGAAGATACACCAGACGGAAGAACCGGATCTGCTATCTGCAAGAGATCTTCAGCAA
CGAGATGGCCAAGGTGGACGACAGCTTCTTCCACAGACTGGAAGAGTCCTTCCTGGTGGAAGAGGATAAG
AAGCACGAGCGGCACCCCATCTTCGGCAACATCGTGGACGAGGTGGCCTACCACGAGAAGTACCCCACCA
TCTACCACCTGAGAAAGAAACTGGTGGACAGCACCGACAAGGCCGACCTGCGGCTGATCTATCTGGCCCT
GGCCCACATGATCAAGTTCCGGGGCCACTTCCTGATCGAGGGCGACCTGAACCCCGACAACAGCGACGTG
GACAAGCTGTTCATCCAGCTGGTGCAGACCTACAACCAGCTGTTCGAGGAAAACCCCATCAACGCCAGCG
GCGTGGACGCCAAGGCCATCCTGTCTGCCAGACTGAGCAAGAGCAGACGGCTGGAAAATCTGATCGCCCA
GCTGCCCGGCGAGAAGAAGAATGGCCTGTTCGGAAACCTGATTGCCCTGAGCCTGGGCCTGACCCCCAAC
TTCAAGAGCAACTTCGACCTGGCCGAGGATGCCAAACTGCAGCTGAGCAAGGACACCTACGACGACGACC
TGGACAACCTGCTGGCCCAGATCGGCGACCAGTACGCCGACCTGTTTCTGGCCGCCAAGAACCTGTCCGA
CGCCATCCTGCTGAGCGACATCCTGAGAGTGAACACCGAGATCACCAAGGCCCCCCTGAGCGCCTCTATG
ATCAAGAGATACGACGAGCACCACCAGGACCTGACCCTGCTGAAAGCTCTCGTGCGGCAGCAGCTGCCTG
AGAAGTACAAAGAGATTTTCTTCGACCAGAGCAAGAACGGCTACGCCGGCTACATTGACGGCGGAGCCAG
CCAGGAAGAGTTCTACAAGTTCATCAAGCCCATCCTGGAAAAGATGGACGGCACCGAGGAACTGCTCGTG
AAGCTGAACAGAGAGGACCTGCTGCGGAAGCAGCGGACCTTCGACAACGGCAGCATCCCCCACCAGATCC
ACCTGGGAGAGCTGCACGCCATTCTGCGGCGGCAGGAAGATTTTTACCCATTCCTGAAGGACAACCGGGA
AAAGATCGAGAAGATCCTGACCTTCCGCATCCCCTACTACGTGGGCCCTCTGGCCAGGGGAAACAGCAGA
TTCGCCTGGATGACCAGAAAGAGCGAGGAAACCATCACCCCCTGGAACTTCGAGGAAGTGGTGGACAAGG
GCGCTTCCGCCCAGAGCTTCATCGAGCGGATGACCAACTTCGATAAGAACCTGCCCAACGAGAAGGTGCT
GCCCAAGCACAGCCTGCTGTACGAGTACTTCACCGTGTATAACGAGCTGACCAAAGTGAAATACGTGACC
GAGGGAATGAGAAAGCCCGCCTTCCTGAGCGGCGAGCAGAAAAAGGCCATCGTGGACCTGCTGTTCAAGA
CCAACCGGAAAGTGACCGTGAAGCAGCTGAAAGAGGACTACTTCAAGAAAATCGAGTGCTTCGACTCCGT
GGAAATCTCCGGCGTGGAAGATCGGTTCAACGCCTCCCTGGGCACATACCACGATCTGCTGAAAATTATC
AAGGACAAGGACTTCCTGGACAATGAGGAAAACGAGGACATTCTGGAAGATATCGTGCTGACCCTGACAC
TGTTTGAGGACAGAGAGATGATCGAGGAACGGCTGAAAACCTATGCCCACCTGTTCGACGACAAAGTGAT
GAAGCAGCTGAAGCGGCGGAGATACACCGGCTGGGGCAGGCTGAGCCGGAAGCTGATCAACGGCATCCGC
GACAAGCAGTCCGGCAAGACAATCCTGGATTTCCTGAAGTCCGACGGCTTCGCCAACAGAGCCTTTGCAG
CCCTGATCGCTGACGACAGCCTGACCTTTAAAGAGGACATCCAGAAAGCCCAGGTGTCCGGCCAGGGCGA
TAGCCTGCACGAGCACATTGCCAATCTGGCCGGCAGCCCCGCCATTAAGAAGGGCATCCTGCAGACAGTG
AAGGTGGTGGACGAGCTCGTGAAAGTGATGGGCCGGCACAAGCCCGAGAACATCGTGATCGAAATGGCCA
GAGAGAACCAGACCACCCAGAAGGGACAGAAGAACAGCCGCGAGAGAATGAAGCGGATCGAAGAGGGCAT
CAAAGAGCTGGGCAGCCAGATCCTGAAAGAACACCCCGTGGAAAACACCCAGCTGCAGAACGAGAAGCTG
TACCTGTACTACCTGCAGAATGGGCGGGATATGTACGTGGACCAGGAACTGGACATCAACCGGCTGTCCG
ACTACGATGTGGACCATATCGTGCCTCAGAGCTTTCTGAAGGACGACTCCATCGACAACAAGGTGCTGAC
CAGAAGCGACAAGAACCGGGGCAAGAGCGACAACGTGCCCTCCGAAGAGGTCGTGAAGAAGATGAAGAAC
TACTGGCGGCAGCTGCTGAACGCCAAGCTGATTACCCAGAGAAAGTTCGACAATCTGACCAAGGCCGAGA
GAGGCGGCCTGAGCGAACTGGATAAGGCCGGCTTCATCAAGAGACAGCTGGTGGAAACCCGGCAGATCAC
AAAGCACGTGGCACAGATCCTGGACTCCCGGATGAACACTAAGTACGACGAGAATGACAAGCTGATCCGG
GAAGTGAAAGTGATCACCCTGAAGTCCAAGCTGGTGTCCGATTTCCGGAAGGATTTCCAGTTTTACAAAG
TGCGCGAGATCAACAACTACCACCACGCCCACGACGCGTACCTGAACGCCGTCGTGGGAACCGCCCTGAT
CAAAAAGTACCCTAAGCTGGAAAGCGAGTTCGTGTACGGCGACTACAAGGTGTACGACGTACGGAAGATG
ATCGCCAAGAGCGAGCAGGAAATCGGCAAGGCTACCGCCAAGTACTTCTTCTACAGCAACATCATGAACT
TTTTCAAGACCGAGATTACCCTGGCCAACGGCGAGATCCGGAAGCGGCCTCTGATCGAGACAAACGGCGA
AACCGGGGAGATCGTGTGGGATAAGGGCCGGGATTTTGCCACCGTGCGGAAAGTGCTGAGCATGCCCCAA
GTGAATATCGTGAAAAAGACCGAGGTGCAGACAGGCGGCTTCAGCAAAGAGTCTATCCTGCCCAAGAGGA
ACAGCGATAAGCTGATCGCCAGAAAGAAGGACTGGGACCCTAAGAAGTACGGCGGCTTCGACAGCCCCAC
CGTGGCCTATTCTGTGCTGGTGGTGGCCAAAGTGGAAAAGGGCAAGTCCAAGAAACTGAAGAGTGTGAAA
GAGCTGCTGGGGATCACCATCATGGAAAGAAGCAGCTTCGAGAAGAATCCCATCGACTTTCTGGAAGCCA
AGGGCTACAAAGAAGTGAAAAAGGACCTGATCATCAAGCTGCCTAAGTACTCCCTGTTCGAGCTGGAAAA
CGGCCGGAAGAGAATGCTGGCCTCTGCCGGCGAACTGCAGAAGGGAAACGAACTGGCCCTGCCCTCCAAA
TATGTGAACTTCCTGTACCTGGCCAGCCACTATGAGAAGCTGAAGGGCTCCCCCGAGGATAATGAGCAGA
AACAGCTGTTTGTGGAACAGCACAAGCACTACCTGGACGAGATCATCGAGCAGATCAGCGAGTTCTCCAA
GAGAGTGATCCTGGCCGACGCTAATCTGGACAAAGTGCTGTCCGCCTACAACAAGCACCGGGATAAGCCC
ATCAGAGAGCAGGCCGAGAATATCATCCACCTGTTTACCCTGACCAATCTGGGAGCCCCTGCCGCCTTCA
AGTACTTTGACACCACCATCGACCGGAAGAGGTACACCAGCACCAAAGAGGTGCTGGACGCCACCCTGAT
CCACCAGAGCATCACCGGCCTGTACGAGACACGGATCGACCTGTCTCAGCTGGGAGGCGACAAAAGGCCG
GCGGCCACGAAAAAGGCCGGCCAGGCAAAAAAGAAAAAGATGGATAAGCATCACCACCACCATCACTAAT
AACCTAGGCTGCTGCCACCGCTGAGCAATAACTAGCATAACCCCTTGGGGCCTCTAAACGGGTCTTGAGG
GGTTTTTTGCTGAAAGGAGGAACTATATCCGGATTGGCGAATGGG
[124 nt withheld, positions 4386-4509]
C
[91 nt withheld, positions 4511-4601]
A
[49 nt withheld, positions 4603-4651]
CCTTTGACGTTGGAGTCCACGTTCTTT
[37 nt withheld, positions 4679-4715]
ACCCTATCTCGGTCTATTCTTTTGATTTATAAGGGATTTTGCCGATTTCGGCCTATTGGTTAAAAAATGA
GCTGATTTAACAAAAATTTAACGCGAATTTTAACAAAATATTAACGTTTACAATTTCTGGCGGCACGATG
GCATGAGATTATCAAAAAGGATCTTCACCTAGATCCTTTTAAATTAAAAATGAAGTTTTAAATCAATCTA
AAGTATATATGAGTAAACTTGGTCTGACAGTTACCAATGCTTAATCAGTGAGGCACCTATCTCAGCGATC
TGTCTATTTCGTTCATCCATAGTTGCCTGACTCCCCGTCGTGTAGATAACTACGATACGGGAGGGCTTAC
CATCTGGCCCCAGTGCTGCAATGATACCGCGAGACCCACGCTCACCGGCTCCAGATTTATCAGCAATAAA
CCAGCCAGCCGGAAGGGCCGAGCGCAGAAGTGGTCCTGCAACTTTATCCGCCTCCATCCAGTCTATTAAT
TGTTGCCGGGAAGCTAGAGTAAGTAGTTCGCCAGTTAATAGTTTGCGCAACGTTGTTGCCATTGCTACAG
GCATCGTGGTGTCACGCTCGTCGTTTGGTATGGCTTCATTCAGCTCCGGTTCCCAACGATCAAGGCGAGT
TACATGATCCCCCATGTTGTGCAAAAAAGCGGTTAGCTCCTTCGGTCCTCCGATCGTTGTCAGAAGTAAG
TTGGCCGCAGTGTTATCACTCATGGTTATGGCAGCACTGCATAATTCTCTTACTGTCATGCCATCCGTAA
GATGCTTTTCTGTGACTGGTGAGTACTCAACCAAGTCATTCTGAGAATAGTGTATGCGGCGACCGAGTTG
CTCTTGCCCGGCGTCAATACGGGATAATACCGCGCCACATAGCAGAACTTTAAAAGTGCTCATCATTGGA
AAACGTTCTTCGGGGCGAAAACTCTCAAGGATCTTACCGCTGTTGAGATCCAGTTCGATGTAACCCACTC
GTGCACCCAACTGATCTTCAGCATCTTTTACTTTCACCAGCGTTTCTGGGTGAGCAAAAACAGGAAGGCA
AAATGCCGCAAAAAAGGGAATAAGGGCGACACGGAAATGTTGAATACTCATACTCTTCCTTTTTCAATCA
TGATTGAAGCATTTATCAGGGTTATTGTCTCATGAGCGGATACATATTTGAATGTATTTAGAAAAATAAA
CAAATAGGTCATGACCAAAATCCCTTAACGTGAGTTTTCGTTCCACTGAGCGTCAGACCCCGTAGAAAAG
ATCAAAGGATCTTCTTGAGATCCTTTTTTTCTGCGCGTAATCTGCTGCTTGCAAACAAAAAAACCACCGC
TACCAGCGGTGGTTTGTTTGCCGGATCAAGAGCTACCAACTCTTTTTCCGAAGGTAACTGGCTTCAGCAG
AGCGCAGATACCAAATACTGTCCTTCTAGTGTAGCCGTAGTTAGGCCACCACTTCAAGAACTCTGTAGCA
CCGCCTACATACCTCGCTCTGCTAATCCTGTTACCAGTGGCTGCTGCCAGTGGCGATAAGTCGTGTCTTA
CCGGGTTGGACTCAAGACGATAGTTACCGGATAAGGCGCAGCGGTCGGGCTGAACGGGGGGTTCGTGCAC
ACAGCCCAGCTTGGAGCGAACGACCTACACCGAACTGAGATACCTACAGCGTGAGCTATGAGAAAGCGCC
ACGCTTCCCGAAGGGAGAAAGGCGGACAGGTATCCGGTAAGCGGCAGGGTCGGAACAGGAGAGCGCACGA
GGGAGCTCCCAGGGGGAAACGCCTGGTATCTTTATAGTCCTGTCGGGTTTCGCCACCTCTGACTTGAGCG
TCGATTTTTGTGATGCTCGTCAGGGGGGCGGAGCCTATGGAAAAACGCCAGCAACGCGGCCTTTTTACGG
TTCCTGGCCTTTTGCTGGCCTTTTGCTCACATGTTCTTTCCTGCGTTATCCCCTGATTCTGTGGATAACC
GTATTACCGCCTTTGAGTGAGCTGATACCGCTCGCCGCAGCCGAACGACCGAGCGCAGCGAGTCAGTGAG
CGAGGAAGCGGAAGAGCGCCTGATGCGGTATTTTCTCCTTACGCATCTGTGCGGTATTTCACACCGCAAT
GGTGCACTCTCAGTACAATCTGCTCTGATGCCGCATAGTTAAGCCAGTATACACTCCGCTATCGCTACGT
GACTGGGTCATGGCTGCGCCCCGACACCCGCCAACACCCGCTGACGCGCCCTGACGGGCTTGTCTGCTCC
CGGCATCCGCTTACAGACAAGCTGTGACCGTCTCCGGGAGCTGCATGTGTCAGAGGTTTTCACCGTCATC
ACCGAAACGCGCGAGGCAGCTGCGGTAAAGCTCATCAGCGTGGTCGTGAAGCGATTCACAGATGTCTGCC
TGTTCATCCGCGTCCAGCTCGTTGAGTTTCTCCAGAAGCGTTAATGTCTGGCTTCTGATAAAGCGGGCCA
TGTTAAGGGCGGTTTTTTCCTGTTTGGTCACTGATGCCTCCGTGTAAGGGGGATTTCTGTTCATGGGGGT
AATGATACCGATGAAACGAGAGAGGATGCTCACGATACGGGTTACTGATGATGAACATGCCCGGTTACTG
GAACGTTGTGAGGGTAAACAACTGGCGGTATGGATGCGGCGGGACCAGAGAAAAATCACTCAGGGTCAAT
GCCAGCGCTTCGTTAATACAGATGTAGGTGTTCCACAGGGTAGCCAGCAGCATCCTGCGATGCAGATCCG
GAACATAATGGTGCAGGGCGCTGACTTCCGCGTTTCCAGACTTTACGAAACACGGAAACCGAAGACCATT
CATGTTGTTGCTCAGGTCGCAGACGTTTTGCAGCAGCAGTCGCTTCACGTTCGCTCGCGTATCGGTGATT
CATTCTGCTAACCAGTAAGGCAACCCCGCCAGCCTAGCCGGGTCCTCAACGACAGGAGCACGATCATGCT
AGTCATGCCCCGCGCCCACCGGAAGGAGCTGACTGGGTTGAAGGCTCTCAAGGGCATCGGTCGAGATCCC
GGTGCCTAATGAGTGAGCTAACTTACATTAATTGCGTTGCGCTCACTGCCCGCTTTCCAGTCGGGAAACC
TGTCGTGCCAGCTGCATTAATGAATCGGCCAACGCGCGGGGAGAGGCGGTTTGCGTATTGGGCGCCAGGG
TGGTTTTTCTTTTCACCAGTGAGACGGGCAACAGCTGATTGCCCTTCACCGCCTGGCCCTGAGAGAGTTG
CAGCAAGCGGTCCACGCTGGTTTGCCCCAGCAGGCGAAAATCCTGTTTGATGGTGGTTAACGGCGGGATA
TAACATGAGCTGTCTTCGGTATCGTCGTATCCCACTACCGAGATGTCCGCACCAACGCGCAGCCCGGACT
CGGTAATGGCGCGCATTGCGCCCAGCGCCATCTGATCGTTGGCAACCAGCATCGCAGTGGGAACGATGCC
CTCATTCAGCATTTGCATGGTTTGTTGAAAACCGGACATGGCACTCCAGTCGCCTTCCCGTTCCGCTATC
GGCTGAATTTGATTGCGAGTGAGATATTTATGCCAGCCAGCCAGACGCAGACGCGCCGAGACAGAACTTA
ATGGGCCCGCTAACAGCGCGATTTGCTGGTGACCCAATGCGACCAGATGCTCCACGCCCAGTCGCGTACC
GTCTTCATGGGAGAAAATAATACTGTTGATGGGTGTCTGGTCAGAGACATCAAGAAATAACGCCGGAACA
TTAGTGCAGGCAGCTTCCACAGCAATGGCATCCTGGTCATCCAGCGGATAGTTAATGATCAGCCCACTGA
CGCGTTGCGCGAGAAGATTGTGCACCGCCGCTTTACAGGCTTCGACGCCGCTTCGTTCTACCATCGACAC
CACCACGCTGGCACCCAGTTGATCGGCGCGAGATTTAATCGCCGCGACAATTTGCGACGGCGCGTGCAGG
GCCAGACTGGAGGTGGCAACGCCAATCAGCAACGACTGTTTGCCCGCCAGTTGTTGTGCCACGCGGTTGG
GAATGTAATTCAGCTCCGCCATCGCCGCTTCCACTTTTTCCCGCGTTTTCGCAGAAACGTGGCTGGCCTG
GTTCACCACGCGGGAAACGGTCTGATAAGAGACACCGGCATACTCTGCGACATCGTATAACGTTACTGGT
TTCACATTCACCACCCTGAATTGACTCTCTTCCGGGCGCTATCATGCCATACCGCGAAAGGTTTTGCGCC
ATTCGATGGTGTCCGGGATCTCGACGCTCTCCCTTATGCGACTCCTGCATTAGGAAGCAGCCCAGTAGTA
GGTTGAGGCCGTTGAGCACCGCCGCCGCAAGGAATGGTGCATGCAAGGAGATGGCGCCCAACAGTCCCCC
GGCCACGGGGCCTGCCACCATACCCACGCCGAAACAAGCGCTCATGAGCCCGAAGTGGCGAGCCCGATCT
TCCCCATCGGTGATGTCGGCGATATAGGCGCCAGCAACCGCACCTGTGGCGCCGGTGATGCCGGCCACGA
TGCGTCCGGCGTAGAGGATCGAGATCGATCTCGATCCCGCGAAAT
Features (pLannotate 1.2.2; 20 found; start..end, strand, type, name):
      1..19      +  promoter       T7 promoter: promoter for bacteriophage T7 RNA polymerase
     20..44      +  protein_bind   lac operator: The lac repressor binds to the lac operator to inhibit transcription in E. coli. This inhibition can be relieved by adding lactose or isopropyl-β-D-thiogalactopyranoside (IPTG). lac repressor encoded by lacI
     59..81      +  RBS            RBS: efficient ribosome binding site from bacteriophage T7 gene 10 (Olins and Rangwala, 1989)
     88..1806    +  CDS            Cas9(N): N-terminal portion of Streptococcus pyogenes Cas9 (Zetsche et al., 2015)
   1693..4191    +  CDS            Cas9(C) (fragment): C-terminal portion of Streptococcus pyogenes Cas9 (Zetsche et al., 2015)
   4192..4239    +  CDS            nucleoplasmin NLS: bipartite nuclear localization signal from nucleoplasmin
   4277..4294    +  CDS            SET1 (fragment): solubility-enhancement tag derived from T7 phage gene 10B
   4302..4349    +  terminator     T7 terminator: transcription terminator for bacteriophage T7 RNA polymerase
   4386..4841    +  rep_origin     f1 ori (sequence partly withheld): f1 bacteriophage origin of replication; arrow indicates direction of (+) strand synthesis
   4956..5816    -  CDS            AmpR: β-lactamase; bla; confers resistance to ampicillin, carbenicillin, and related antibiotics
   5817..5909    -  promoter       AmpR promoter: bla
   5990..6578    +  rep_origin     ori: high-copy-number ColE1/pMB1/pBR322/pUC origin of replication
   6764..6903    -  misc_feature   bom: basis of mobility region from pBR322
   7005..7196    -  CDS            rop: Rop protein, which maintains plasmids at low copy number; rop
   7213..7593    +  CDS            YPB1_ECOLX: Protein predicted: Swiss-Prot protein existence level 4. From Escherichia coli.
   7655..7719    -  CDS            TcR (fragment): tetracycline efflux protein; tet; confers resistance to tetracycline
   7734..7755    -  protein_bind   CAP binding site: CAP binding activates transcription in the presence of cAMP. E. coli catabolite activator protein
   7768..8850    -  CDS            lacI: lac repressor; lacI; The lac repressor binds to the lac operator to inhibit transcription in E. coli. This inhibition can be relieved by adding lactose or isopropyl-β-D-thiogalactopyranoside (IPTG).
   8851..8928    -  promoter       lacI promoter: lacI
   8936..9215    -  CDS            TcR (fragment): tetracycline efflux protein; tet; confers resistance to tetracycline
