[The description below was written by a language model from this plasmid's Addgene catalogue record and pLannotate feature annotations shown in this document.]
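Description:
PET-HypaSpCas9-NLS-6xHis is a 9,240 nt pET-family bacterial expression plasmid for producing the increased-fidelity Streptococcus pyogenes Cas9 variant HypaCas9 in E. coli. It is maintained through a ColE1/pBR322-type origin and selected with ampicillin via the β-lactamase gene. The catalogue lists it as high copy, although the backbone retains the pBR322 rop gene and bom region, which normally moderate copy number. An f1 origin is also present, along with short tetracycline-resistance remnants that are non-functional leftovers of the pBR322 lineage.

Expression is driven by a T7 promoter followed directly by a lac operator and the strong T7 gene 10 ribosome binding site, with a T7 terminator downstream. The plasmid carries its own lacI gene, so transcription is repressed until induced with IPTG or lactose, and it requires a host that supplies T7 RNA polymerase. The open reading frame encodes full-length SpCas9; the automated annotation splits it into overlapping N- and C-terminal matches, but these form one continuous coding sequence. It bears the substitutions N692A, M694A, Q695A and H698A, which define the Hypa variant. The Cas9 sequence is fused at its C terminus to a bipartite nucleoplasmin nuclear localization signal and then a 6xHis tag. The tag is not annotated as such. An 18 nt feature called as a "SET1 fragment" sits where the tag is expected and may be a mislabel of it.

The His tag allows affinity purification of the recombinant nuclease, and the NLS would direct the purified protein to the nucleus of eukaryotic cells, for example when delivered as a ribonucleoprotein. The associated work concerns choosing increased-fidelity SpCas9 variants that combine efficient on-target cleavage with minimal off-target activity.
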