Addgene plasmid #207384: PET-HypaSpCas9-NLS-6xHis
Purpose: Expression of increased-fidelity (i.e. high-fidelity) SpCas9 variant in bacterial cells
Depositing lab: Ervin Welker. Depositing organization: HUN-REN Research Centre for Natural Sciences. Publication: A cleavage rule for selection of increased-fidelity SpCas9 variants with high efficiency and no detectable off-targets. Kulcsar PI, Talas A, Ligeti Z, Toth E, Rakvacs Z, Bartos Z, Krausz SL, Welker A, Vegi VL, Huszar K, Welker E. Nat Commun. 2023 Sep 16;14(1):5746. doi: 10.1038/s41467-023-41393-5. PubMed 37717069.
Backbone
  Vector backbone: pET
  Vector type: Bacterial Expression, CRISPR
Growth in bacteria
  Bacterial resistance: Ampicillin, 100 μg/mL
  Growth temperature: 37°C
  Growth strain: DH5alpha
  Copy number: High Copy
Gene/Insert
  Gene/Insert name: HypaSpCas9
  Species: S. pyogenes
  Insert size (bp): 4158
  Mutation: N692A, M694A, Q695A, H698A
  Promoter: T7
  Tag / fusion protein: 6xHis (C terminal on insert)
  Cloning method: Gibson Cloning
Terms and licenses: Academic/Nonprofit Terms; Industry Terms: Not Available to Industry
Depositor comments: Please visit https://doi.org/10.1101/2022.08.16.504097 for bioRxiv preprint
How to cite: PET-HypaSpCas9-NLS-6xHis was a gift from Ervin Welker (Addgene plasmid # 207384 ; http://n2t.net/addgene:207384 ; RRID:Addgene_207384)
